>Addgene plasmid #172207 | eGFP-KIF1A-Rigor | addgene full sequence | sequence record 338412 | Addgene NGS Result
ACCCCACCGAGACCCCATTGGGGCCAATACGCCCGCGTTTCTTCCTTTTCCCCACCCCACCCCCCAAGTT
CGGGTGAAGGCCCAGGGCTCGCAGCCAACGTCGGGGCGGCAGGCCCTGCCATAGCCTCAGGTTACTCATA
TATACTTTAGATTGATTTAAAACTTCATTTTTAATTTAAAAGGATCTAGGTGAAGATCCTTTTTGATAAT
CTCATGACCAAAATCCCTTAACGTGAGTTTTCGTTCCACTGAGCGTCAGACCCCGTAGAAAAGATCAAAG
GATCTTCTTGAGATCCTTTTTTTCTGCGCGTAATCTGCTGCTTGCAAACAAAAAAACCACCGCTACCAGC
GGTGGTTTGTTTGCCGGATCAAGAGCTACCAACTCTTTTTCCGAAGGTAACTGGCTTCAGCAGAGCGCAG
ATACCAAATACTGTTCTTCTAGTGTAGCCGTAGTTAGGCCACCACTTCAAGAACTCTGTAGCACCGCCTA
CATACCTCGCTCTGCTAATCCTGTTACCAGTGGCTGCTGCCAGTGGCGATAAGTCGTGTCTTACCGGGTT
GGACTCAAGACGATAGTTACCGGATAAGGCGCAGCGGTCGGGCTGAACGGGGGGTTCGTGCACACAGCCC
AGCTTGGAGCGAACGACCTACACCGAACTGAGATACCTACAGCGTGAGCTATGAGAAAGCGCCACGCTTC
CCGAAGGGAGAAAGGCGGACAGGTATCCGGTAAGCGGCAGGGTCGGAACAGGAGAGCGCACGAGGGAGCT
TCCAGGGGGAAACGCCTGGTATCTTTATAGTCCTGTCGGGTTTCGCCACCTCTGACTTGAGCGTCGATTT
TTGTGATGCTCGTCAGGGGGGCGGAGCCTATGGAAAAACGCCAGCAACGCGGCCTTTTTACGGTTCCTGG
CCTTTTGCTGGCCTTTTGCTCACATGTTCTTTCCTGCGTTATCCCCTGATTCTGTGGATAACCGTATTAC
CGCCATGCATTAGTTATTAATAGTAATCAATTACGGGGTCATTAGTTCATAGCCCATATATGGAGTTCCG
CGTTACATAACTTACGGTAAATGGCCCGCCTGGCTGACCGCCCAACGACCCCCGCCCATTGACGTCAATA
ATGACGTATGTTCCCATAGTAACGCCAATAGGGACTTTCCATTGACGTCAATGGGTGGAGTATTTACGGT
AAACTGCCCACTTGGCAGTACATCAAGTGTATCATATGCCAAGTACGCCCCCTATTGACGTCAATGACGG
TAAATGGCCCGCCTGGCATTATGCCCAGTACATGACCTTATGGGACTTTCCTACTTGGCAGTACATCTAC
GTATTAGTCATCGCTATTACCATGGTGATGCGGTTTTGGCAGTACATCAATGGGCGTGGATAGCGGTTTG
ACTCACGGGGATTTCCAAGTCTCCACCCCATTGACGTCAATGGGAGTTTGTTTTGGCACCAAAATCAACG
GGACTTTCCAAAATGTCGTAACAACTCCGCCCCATTGACGCAAATGGGCGGTAGGCGTGTACGGTGGGAG
GTCTATATAAGCAGAGCTGGTTTAGTGAACCGTCAGATCCGCTAGCGCTACCGGTCGCCACCATGGTGAG
CAAGGGCGAGGAGCTGTTCACCGGGGTGGTGCCCATCCTGGTCGAGCTGGACGGCGACGTAAACGGCCAC
AAGTTCAGCGTGTCCGGCGAGGGCGAGGGCGATGCCACCTACGGCAAGCTGACCCTGAAGTTCATCTGCA
CCACCGGCAAGCTGCCCGTGCCCTGGCCCACCCTCGTGACCACCCTGACCTACGGCGTGCAGTGCTTCAG
CCGCTACCCCGACCACATGAAGCAGCACGACTTCTTCAAGTCCGCCATGCCCGAAGGCTACGTCCAGGAG
CGCACCATCTTCTTCAAGGACGACGGCAACTACAAGACCCGCGCCGAGGTGAAGTTCGAGGGCGACACCC
TGGTGAACCGCATCGAGCTGAAGGGCATCGACTTCAAGGAGGACGGCAACATCCTGGGGCACAAGCTGGA
GTACAACTACAACAGCCACAACGTCTATATCATGGCCGACAAGCAGAAGAACGGCATCAAGGTGAACTTC
AAGATCCGCCACAACATCGAGGACGGCAGCGTGCAGCTCGCCGACCACTACCAGCAGAACACCCCCATCG
GCGACGGCCCCGTGCTGCTGCCCGACAACCACTACCTGAGCACCCAGTCCGCCCTGAGCAAAGACCCCAA
CGAGAAGCGCGATCACATGGTCCTGCTGGAGTTCGTGACCGCCGCCGGGATCACTCTCGGCATGGACGAG
CTGTACAAGTCCGGACTCAGATCTCGAGCTCAAGCTTCGAATTCTATGGCCGGGGCCTCTGTGAAGGTGG
CGGTGCGTGTCCGCCCCTTCAACTCCCGGGAAATGAGCCGAGACTCCAAGTGCATCATTCAGATGTCTGG
AAGCACCACCACTATTGTCAACCCCAAACAGCCCAAGGAGACACCCAAGAGCTTCAGCTTTGATTACTCC
TACTGGTCACATACCTCGCCGGAGGACATCAACTATGCCTCTCAGAAGCAGGTCTACAGGGACATTGGGG
AAGAGATGCTACAGCATGCCTTTGAGGGCTACAATGTGTGCATCTTTGCCTATGGGCAGACGGGGGCCGG
CAAGTCCTACACCATGATGGGGAAACAGGAGAAGGACCAGCAAGGCATCATTCCACAGCTCTGCGAAGAC
CTCTTCTCTCGAATCAACGACACCACCAACGACAACATGTCCTACTCTGTGGAGGTCAGCTACATGGAGA
TTTACTGTGAGCGAGTCCGTGACCTCCTGAACCCCAAGAACAAAGGCAACCTGCGTGTGAGGGAGCACCC
TCTGCTGGGGCCTTATGTGGAGGACCTCTCCAAGCTGGCTGTAACCTCCTACAATGACATCCAGGACCTC
ATGGACTCAGGGAACAAGGCCAGGACTGTGGCGGCCACAAACATGAATGAGACCAGCAGCCGTTCTCACG
CAGTCTTCAACATCATCTTTACCCAGAAGCGCCATGATGCAGAGACCAACATCACCACAGAGAAAGTGAG
CAAAATCAGCCTGGTGGACCTGGCAGCTAGTGAACGAGCCGACTCCACAGGAGCCAAGGGCACGCGACTC
AAGGAGGGGGCCAACATCAACAAGTCTTTGACCACCCTGGGAAAGGTCATCTCTGCTCTGGCTGAAATGG
ACTCTGGACCCAACAAGAACAAGAAAAAGAAGAAGACAGATTTCATCCCTTACCGAGACTCCGTATTGAC
ATGGCTTCTCCGGGAAAACCTCGGTGGCAACTCAAGGACAGCCATGGTGGCAGCCCTGAGCCCTGCGGAC
ATCAACTATGATGAGACCCTCAGCACACTGAGATATGCAGATCGGGCCAAACAAATCCGCTGCAATGCCA
TCATCAATGAAGACCCCAACAACAAGCTGATTAGAGAACTGAAGGATGAGGTGACCAGGCTGAGAGACCT
GCTGTATGCCCAAGGTCTTGGCGATATCACTGACATGACCAATGCCCTGGTGGGCATGAGCCCCTCATCT
TCACTCTCAGCCCTGTCCAGCCGTGCAGCCTCTGTGTCCAGTCTCCATGAGCGCATCTTGTTTGCTCCAG
GCAGCGAGGAGGCTATTGAAAGGCTGAAGGAAACAGAGAAGATCATTGCTGAACTCAATGAGACCTGGGA
GGAGAAGCTGCGGCGGACAGAAGCCATCCGGATGGAGAGGGAAGCCTTGCTGGCTGAGATGGGTGTGGCC
ATGAGGGAAGATGGTGGTACCTTGGGTGTGTTTTCTCCCAAAAAGACTCCTCATCTTGTCAACCTGAATG
AGGACCCTTTGATGTCCGAATGCCTCCTTTACTACATCAAAGATGGCGTCACCAGAGTGGGCAGAGAAGA
TGCAGAGAGGCGGCAAGACATTGTCCTGAGTGGACACTTCATCAAAGAGGAGCACTGCATCTTCCGGAGT
GACTCCCGAGGAGGCGGAGAAGCTGTGGTGACCCTGGAGCCCTGTGAAGGAGCAGACACATATGTCAACG
GCAAGAAAGTCACTGAGCCCAGCATCCTACGGTCAGGAAACCGCATCATCATGGGAAAAAGCCACGTGTT
CCGGTTTAACCACCCTGAGCAGGCCCGTCAGGAGCGTGAGCGAACACCTTGTGCAGAGACACCTGCTGAG
CCAGTGGACTGGGCCTTTGCCCAGCGGGAACTGCTGGAGAAGCAAGGCATTGACATGAAGCAGGAGATGG
AGCAGAGGCTCCAGGAGTTGGAGGACCAGTACCGGAGGGAGCGGGAGGAGGCCACATACCTTCTGGAGCA
GCAGAGGCTGGACTATGAGAGTAAGCTGGAGGCCCTACAGAAACAGATGGACTCCAGGTACTACCCAGAG
GTGAACGAGGAGGAAGAAGAGCCAGAGGATGAAGTCCAATGGACAGAACGAGAATGTGAGCTGGCATTGT
GGGCCTTCCGGAAGTGGAAGTGGTACCAGTTTACTTCTCTGCGGGACCTGCTGTGGGGCAATGCCATCTT
CCTGAAGGAGGCCAACGCCATCAGTGTGGAGCTAAAGAAGAAGGTCCAGTTCCAGTTTGTCCTCCTCACG
GACACCCTGTACTCCCCACTGCCGCCAGACCTACTGCCCCCAGAAGCCGCCAAAGACCGAGAGACACGAC
CCTTCCCCAGGACCATTGTGGCAGTGGAGGTCCAGGACCAGAAGAATGGGGCCACCCACTACTGGACACT
GGAGAAACTCAGGCAACGCCTGGACCTGATGCGGGAAATGTACGACAGGGCTGCAGAGGTTCCCTCCAGC
GTCGTTGAGGACTGTGACAACGTGGTGACCGGCGGGGACCCCTTCTATGACCGCTTCCCCTGGTTCCGAC
TGGTGGGCAGGGCCTTCGTATACCTGAGCAACCTGCTGTACCCTGTGCCCCTGGTGCACCGAGTGGCAAT
CGTCAGCGAAAAGGGAGAGGTGAAAGGCTTCCTCCGTGTGGCGGTGCAGGCCATCTCAGCTGATGAAGAG
GCTCCGGATTATGGCTCGGGTGTCCGTCAGTCAGGAACTGCTAAAATCTCCTTTGATGACCAGCATTTTG
AAAAGTTCCAATCTGAGTCCTGCCCTGTGGTGGGGATGTCCCGCTCAGGAACTTCCCAAGAGGAGCTGCG
CATTGTAGAAGGCCAGGGTCAGGGGGCTGATGCTGGGCCTTCAGCTGATGAAGTTAACAACAACACCTGT
TCAGCTGTGCCTCCTGAAGGCCTCATGGATAGCCCAGAGAAGGCTGCCCTGGATGGGCCTCTGGACACAG
CCCTGGACCACCTCCGTCTAGGCAGTACCTTCACCTTCCGGGTGACAGTCCTGCAGGCGTCCAGTATCTC
TGCTGAATACGCTGACATCTTCTGCCAGTTCAACTTTATCCACCGCCACGATGAGGCCTTCTCCACTGAA
CCCCTGAAGAACACTGGCAGAGGACCCCCTCTTGGCTTCTACCATGTCCAAAATATTGCGGTAGAGGTGA
CCAAGTCCTTCATCGAATACATCAAGAGCCAGCCCATTGTGTTCGAGGTCTTTGGGCACTACCAGCAGCA
CCCGTTCCCACCTCTTTGCAAGGATGTCCTCAGCCCCCTGAGACCCTCACGTCGCCACTTCCCCAGGGTC
ATGCCGTTATCCAAGCCAGTGCCCGCCACTAAGCTCAGCACGATGACACGGCCTTCCCCAGGTCCCTGCC
ATTGCAAGTATGACCTGCTGGTCTACTTCGAGATCTGCGAGCTGGAAGCCAATGGCGATTACATCCCTGC
TGTGGTGGACCACCGTGGTGGCATGCCGTGCATGGGGACTTTCCTTCTCCATCAGGGCATCCAGAGACGG
ATAACTGTGACACTGTTACATGAGACAGGAAGCCACATCCGCTGGAAGGAAGTGCGCGAGCTAGTTGTGG
GTCGCATCCGAAACACCCCAGAAACTGACGAAGCTCTGATTGACCCCAACATCTTGTCCCTCAACATCCT
CTCATCAGGATACGTCCATCCAGCCCAGGATGACCGGACCTTCTACCAGTTTGAAGCAGCCTGGGACAGT
TCCATGCATAACTCTCTCCTGCTGAATCGTGTCACCCCTTACCGGGAGAAAATCTACATGACGCTCTCTG
CCTACATTGAGATGGAGAACTGTACCCAGCTAGCTGTCATCACCAAGGACTTCTGCATGGTTTTCTACTC
TCGGGACGCCAAGCTACCCGCCTCACGCTCCATTCGCAACCTGTTTGGCAGTGGCAGCCTGCGGGCCACA
GAAGGCAACCGTGTGACTGGTGTGTATGAGCTCAGCCTTTGCCACGTGGCCGACGCAGGCAGCCCAGGGA
TGCAGCGTCGGCGCCGGCGGGTGCTGGACACATCAGTAGCCTATGTCCGGGGTGAGGAGAACCTGGCTGG
CTGGAGGCCCCGAAGTGACAGCCTGATCCTAGATCACCAGTGGGAACTGGAGAAACTGAGCCTCTTACAG
GAGGTGGAAAAGACCAGGCACTACCTGCTCCTTCGGGAGAAGCTGGAGACGACCCAGCGCCCTGGCCCTG
AGGTGCTGTCCCCAGCCTCCAGTGAGGACTCTGAGTCCCGTAGTTCTTCAGGTGCCTCTTCCCCATTGTC
AGCCGAGGGTCAGCCGTCACCTCTGGAGGCTCCCAACGAGAGGCAGAGGGAGCTGGCTGTCAAGTGCTTA
CGACTCCTCATGCACACATTCAACAGGGAATACACCCACAGCCACGTCTGTATCAGCGCCAGCGAGAGCA
AGCTCTCTGAGATGTCTGTCACCCTGATGCGGGACCCATCCATGTCCCCTCTGGGTGCTGCTACACTCAC
TCCCTCCTCCACTTGCCCCTCTCTGATCGAAGGACGATACGGTGCCACTGACGTGAGGACCCCCCAGCCC
TGCTCCCGGCCCGCCAGCCCAGAGCCCGAGCTCCTGCCAGAACTTGACTCTAAGAAGACTCCCTCCCCTG
TTCGGGCAACAGAGACAGAGAAGGAGCCCCAGCGACTGCTGGTCCCTGACATCCAAGAGATCCGAGTCAG
CCCAATCGTCTCCAAGAAGGGATACCTGCATTTCCTGGAGCCACACACGGCTGGCTGGGCCAAGCGCTTT
GTGGTGGTGAGGCGTCCCTACGCCTACATGTACAACAGTGACAAGGACACGGTGGAGAGATTTGTGCTCA
ACCTCTCCACTGCGCAGGTGGAGTACAGCGAGGACCAGCAGGCCATGCTCAAGACACCCAACACATTCGC
TGTGTGCACGGAGCACCGAGGCATCCTGCTGCAGGCCAACAGTGACAAGGACATGCACGACTGGCTGTAT
GCCTTCAACCCGCTCCTGGCTGGGACCATCCGGTCCAAGCTCTCTCGAAGGAGATCTGCGCAGATGCGGG
TCTGAGTCGACGGTACCGCGGGCCCGGGATCCACCGGATCTAGATAACTGATCATAATCAGCCATACCAC
ATTTGTAGAGGTTTTACTTGCTTTAAAAAACCTCCCACACCTCCCCCTGAACCTGAAACATAAAATGAAT
GCAATTGTTGTTGTTAACTTGTTTATTGCAGCTTATAATGGTTACAAATAAAGCAATAGCATCACAAATT
TCACAAATAAAGCATTTTTTTCACTGCATTCTAGTTGTGGTTTGTCCAAACTCATCAATGTATCTTAACG
CGTAAATTGTAAGCGTTAATATTTTGTTAAAATTCGCGTTAAATTTTTGTTAAATCAGCTCATTTTTTAA
CCAATAGGCCGAAATCGGCAAAATCCCTTATAAATCAAAAGAATAGACCGAGATAGGGT
[37 nt withheld, positions 7830-7866]
AAAGAACGTGGACTCCAACGTCAAAGG
[49 nt withheld, positions 7894-7942]
T
[91 nt withheld, positions 7944-8034]
G
[124 nt withheld, positions 8036-8159]
CAGGTGGCACTTTTCGGGGAAATGTGCGCGGAACCCCTATTTGTTTATTTTTCTAAATACATTCAAATAT
GTATCCGCTCATGAGACAATAACCCTGATAAATGCTTCAATAATATTGAAAAAGGAAGAGTCCTGAGGCG
GAAAGAACCAGCTGTGGAATGTGTGTCAGTTAGGGTGTGGAAAGTCCCCAGGCTCCCCAGCAGGCAGAAG
TATGCAAAGCATGCATCTCAATTAGTCAGCAACCAGGTGTGGAAAGTCCCCAGGCTCCCCAGCAGGCAGA
AGTATGCAAAGCATGCATCTCAATTAGTCAGCAACCATAGTCCCGCCCCTAACTCCGCCCATCCCGCCCC
TAACTCCGCCCAGTTCCGCCCATTCTCCGCCCCATGGCTGACTAATTTTTTTTATTTATGCAGAGGCCGA
GGCCGCCTCGGCCTCTGAGCTATTCCAGAAGTAGTGAGGAGGCTTTTTTGGAGGCCTAGGCTTTTGCAAA
GATCGATCAAGAGACAGGATGAGGATCGTTTCGCATGATTGAACAAGATGGATTGCACGCAGGTTCTCCG
GCCGCTTGGGTGGAGAGGCTATTCGGCTATGACTGGGCACAACAGACAATCGGCTGCTCTGATGCCGCCG
TGTTCCGGCTGTCAGCGCAGGGGCGCCCGGTTCTTTTTGTCAAGACCGACCTGTCCGGTGCCCTGAATGA
ACTGCAAGACGAGGCAGCGCGGCTATCGTGGCTGGCCACGACGGGCGTTCCTTGCGCAGCTGTGCTCGAC
GTTGTCACTGAAGCGGGAAGGGACTGGCTGCTATTGGGCGAAGTGCCGGGGCAGGATCTCCTGTCATCTC
ACCTTGCTCCTGCCGAGAAAGTATCCATCATGGCTGATGCAATGCGGCGGCTGCATACGCTTGATCCGGC
TACCTGCCCATTCGACCACCAAGCGAAACATCGCATCGAGCGAGCACGTACTCGGATGGAAGCCGGTCTT
GTCGATCAGGATGATCTGGACGAAGAGCATCAGGGGCTCGCGCCAGCCGAACTGTTCGCCAGGCTCAAGG
CGAGCATGCCCGACGGCGAGGATCTCGTCGTGACCCATGGCGATGCCTGCTTGCCGAATATCATGGTGGA
AAATGGCCGCTTTTCTGGATTCATCGACTGTGGCCGGCTGGGTGTGGCGGACCGCTATCAGGACATAGCG
TTGGCTACCCGTGATATTGCTGAAGAGCTTGGCGGCGAATGGGCTGACCGCTTCCTCGTGCTTTACGGTA
TCGCCGCTCCCGATTCGCAGCGCATCGCCTTCTATCGCCTTCTTGACGAGTTCTTCTGAGCGGGACTCTG
GGGTTCGAAATGACCGACCAAGCGACGCCCAACCTGCCATCACGAGATTTCGATTCCACCGCCGCCTTCT
ATGAAAGGTTGGGCTTCGGAATCGTTTTCCGGGACGCCGGCTGGATGATCCTCCAGCGCGGGGATCTCAT
GCTGGAGTTCTTCGCCCACCCTAGGGGGAGGCTAACTGAAACACGGAAGGAGACAATACCGGAAGGAACC
CGCGCTATGACGGCAATAAAAAGACAGAATAAAACGCACGGTGTTGGGTCGTTTGTTCATAAACGCGGGG
TTCGGTCCCAGGGCTGGCACTCTGTCGAT
Features (pLannotate 1.2.2; 16 found; start..end, strand, type, name):
     50..66      -  polyA_signal   bGH poly(A) signal (fragment): bovine growth hormone polyadenylation signal
    288..876     +  rep_origin     ori: high-copy-number ColE1/pMB1/pBR322/pUC origin of replication
   1051..1354    +  enhancer       CMV enhancer: human cytomegalovirus immediate early enhancer
   1355..1558    +  promoter       CMV promoter: human cytomegalovirus (CMV) immediate early promoter
   1603..2319    +  CDS            EGFP: EGFP is a basic (constitutively fluorescent) green fluorescent protein published in 1996, derived from Aequorea victoria. It is reported to be a rapidly-maturing weak dimer with moderate acid sensitivity.
   2320..2355    +  misc_feature   MCS (fragment): multiple cloning site
   2356..7422    +  CDS            Kif1a: KIF1A_MOUSE - Also known as Atsv, Kif1. Experimental evidence at protein level: Swiss-Prot protein existence level 1. Motor for anterograde axonal transport of synaptic vesicle precursors (Probable). Also required for neuronal dense core vesicles (DCVs) transport to the dendritic spines and axons. The interaction calcium-dependent with CALM1 increases vesicle motility and interaction with the scaffolding proteins PPFIA2 and TANC2 recruits DCVs to synaptic sites (By similarity). From Mus musculus (Mouse).
   7425..7452    +  misc_feature   MCS (fragment): multiple cloning site
   7469..7553    +  CDS            large T antigen (fragment): large T antigen from SV40 (simian virus 40)
   7576..7697    +  polyA_signal   SV40 poly(A) signal: SV40 polyadenylation signal
   7731..8159    -  rep_origin     f1 ori (sequence partly withheld): f1 bacteriophage origin of replication; arrow indicates direction of (+) strand synthesis
   8186..8290    +  promoter       AmpR promoter: bla
   8292..8649    +  promoter       SV40 promoter: SV40 enhancer and early promoter
   8684..9478    +  CDS            NeoR/KanR: aminoglycoside phosphotransferase from Tn5; aph(3')-II (or nptII); confers resistance to neomycin, kanamycin, and G418 (Geneticin®)
   9499..9651    +  CDS            ble (fragment): BLE_KLEPN - Experimental evidence at protein level: Swiss-Prot protein existence level 1. Binding protein with a strong affinity to the bleomycin family of antibiotics. Binds to CL990; an antimitotic-antibiotic compound. From Klebsiella pneumoniae.
   9710..9757    +  polyA_signal   HSV TK poly(A) signal: herpes simplex virus thymidine kinase polyadenylation signal (Cole and Stacy, 1985)
