[The description below was written by a language model from this plasmid's Addgene catalogue record and pLannotate feature annotations shown in this document.]
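Description:
eGFP-KIF1A-Rigor is a mammalian expression plasmid built on the Clontech eGFP-C1 backbone, about 9.8 kb in total. It replicates in E. coli from a high-copy ColE1/pUC-type origin and also carries an f1 phage origin. A single NeoR/KanR (Tn5 aminoglycoside phosphotransferase) gene provides both forms of selection. A bacterial bla-type promoter placed just upstream of an SV40 enhancer/early promoter drives this gene, which ends in the HSV TK polyadenylation signal, so it confers kanamycin resistance in bacteria and G418 resistance in transfected mammalian cells. The short bGH poly(A), SV40 large T antigen and ble fragments in the annotation appear to be partial matches to backbone sequence rather than functional elements.

The expression cassette uses the human CMV immediate-early enhancer and promoter to drive EGFP, which is followed by a remnant of the multiple cloning site, the mouse Kif1a coding sequence inserted by Gibson assembly, and the SV40 poly(A) signal. The product is a KIF1A protein with eGFP at its N terminus. The catalogue lists the insert as 2,889 bp, but the annotated Kif1a CDS spans roughly 5.1 kb. The larger figure agrees with the difference between the total plasmid size and the backbone size, so the sequenced plasmid appears to carry a longer KIF1A coding region than the catalogue field states.

The insert carries a glycine 251 to alanine substitution described as a rigor mutation. In kinesins, rigor mutants generally bind microtubules tightly but do not move along them. KIF1A is a kinesin-3 motor for anterograde vesicle transport, and the associated study examined how kinesin-1 and kinesin-3 motors move lysosomes along different microtubule tracks. The fluorescent rigor mutant is therefore suited to live or fixed-cell imaging of the microtubule populations that KIF1A binds.
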