Addgene plasmid #172207: eGFP-KIF1A-Rigor
Purpose: Expresses KIF1A G251A rigor mutant tagged with eGFP in mammalian cells
Depositing lab: Juan Bonifacino. Depositing organization: National Institute of Child Health and Human Development (NICHD). Publication: BORC Functions Upstream of Kinesins 1 and 3 to Coordinate Regional Movement of Lysosomes along Different Microtubule Tracks. Guardia CM, Farias GG, Jia R, Pu J, Bonifacino JS. Cell Rep. 2016 Nov 15;17(8):1950-1961. doi: 10.1016/j.celrep.2016.10.062. PubMed 27851960.
Backbone
  Vector backbone: eGFP-C1
  Backbone manufacturer: Clontech
  Backbone size w/o insert (bp): 4731
  Total vector size (bp): 9798
  Vector type: Mammalian Expression
  Selectable markers: Neomycin (select with G418)
Growth in bacteria
  Bacterial resistance: Kanamycin, 50 μg/mL
  Growth temperature: 37°C
  Growth strain: DH5alpha
  Copy number: High Copy
Gene/Insert
  Gene/Insert name: KIF1A
  Species: M. musculus (mouse)
  Insert size (bp): 2889
  Mutation: Changed Glycine 251 to Alanine
  Entrez Gene: Kif1a (a.k.a. A, ATSV, C630002N23Rik, Gm1626, Kn, Kns1)
  Promoter: CMV
  Tag / fusion protein: eGFP (N terminal on insert)
  Cloning method: Gibson Cloning
  Sequencing primers: 5′ CMV_fwd; 3′ SV40_rev
Terms and licenses: Academic/Nonprofit Terms; Industry Terms: Not Available to Industry
How to cite: eGFP-KIF1A-Rigor was a gift from Juan Bonifacino (Addgene plasmid # 172207 ; http://n2t.net/addgene:172207 ; RRID:Addgene_172207)
